Addgene plasmid #237108: LgBiT-NCOR2 Vector
Purpose: Express LgBiT-NCOR2 Fusion Protein in Mammalian Cells under a CMV promoter
Depositing lab: Promega Corporation.
Backbone
  Vector backbone: pFN217K LgBiT CMV-Hyg Flexi Vector
  Vector type: Mammalian Expression
  Selectable markers: Hygromycin
Growth in bacteria
  Bacterial resistance: Kanamycin, 50 μg/mL
  Growth temperature: 37°C
  Growth strain: DH5alpha
  Copy number: High Copy
Gene/Insert
  Gene/Insert name: NCOR2
  Species: H. sapiens (human)
  Mutation: None
  Entrez Gene: NCOR2 (a.k.a. CTG26, N-CoR2, SMAP270, SMRT, SMRTE, SMRTE-tau, TNRC14, TRAC, TRAC-1, TRAC1)
  Promoter: CMV
  Tag / fusion protein: LgBiT (N terminal on backbone)
  Cloning method: Other
Terms and licenses: Academic/Nonprofit Terms; Industry Terms
How to cite: LgBiT-NCOR2 Vector was a gift from Promega Corporation (Addgene plasmid # 237108 ; http://n2t.net/addgene:237108 ; RRID:Addgene_237108)
