[The description below was written by a language model from this plasmid's Addgene catalogue record and pLannotate feature annotations shown in this document.]
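Description:
LgBiT-NCOR2 Vector is a mammalian expression plasmid of about 12.4 kb built on the pFN217K LgBiT CMV-Hyg Flexi Vector backbone. It is designed to produce human NCOR2 (also known as SMRT, a transcriptional corepressor that mediates repression by nuclear receptors and other factors) fused at its N terminus to LgBiT. LgBiT is the large subunit of the split NanoLuc luciferase system, which is why the automated annotation calls it a NanoLuc fragment lying immediately upstream of the NCOR2 coding sequence. The insert is recorded as unmutated, and its reading frame spans the numbering origin of the circular sequence.

According to the catalogue entry, the fusion is driven by a CMV promoter. The feature table shows CMV enhancer and promoter elements next to the LgBiT end of the cassette, although the orientations assigned to these fragments are not fully consistent with the reverse-strand fusion, so the exact promoter layout cannot be resolved from the annotation alone. An SP6 promoter sits just upstream of LgBiT, which could support in vitro transcription, and an SV40 polyadenylation signal follows the NCOR2 end.

A separate SV40 early promoter–hygromycin phosphotransferase–synthetic poly(A) cassette allows hygromycin selection of stably transfected mammalian cells. In bacteria, an EM7-driven aminoglycoside phosphotransferase gene confers kanamycin resistance. The origin is annotated as p15A-like with an RSF fragment, whereas the catalogue lists the plasmid as high copy.

The record states only the expression purpose. A LgBiT fusion of this kind is typically paired with a partner carrying the complementary small subunit, so that luminescence reports protein–protein interaction with NCOR2 in live cells.
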