Features (pLannotate 1.2.2; 19 found; start..end, strand, type, name):
   4087..4560    -  CDS            Nluc (fragment): NanoLuc® luciferase human codon-optimized
   4599..4617    -  promoter       SP6 promoter: promoter for bacteriophage SP6 RNA polymerase
   4643..4665    -  promoter       minimal CMV promoter (fragment): human cytomegalovirus (CMV) immediate early promoter
   4675..5040    +  enhancer       CMV enhancer: human cytomegalovirus immediate early enhancer
   5042..5229    +  promoter       CMV promoter (fragment): human cytomegalovirus (CMV) immediate early promoter
   5248..5295    +  promoter       EM7 promoter: synthetic bacterial promoter&nbsp
   5327..6118    +  CDS            neo: KKA2_KLEPN - Also known as kan, nptII. Experimental evidence at protein level: Swiss-Prot protein existence level 1. Resistance to kanamycin, neomycin, paromomycin, ribostamycin, butirosin and gentamicin B. From Klebsiella pneumoniae.
   6338..6883    +  rep_origin     p15A ori: Plasmids containing the medium-copy-number p15A origin of replication can be propagated in E. coli cells that contain a second plasmid with the ColE1 origin.
   6971..7026    +  rep_origin     RSF ori (fragment): Plasmids containing the RSF 1030 origin of replication can be propagated in E. coli cells that contain additional plasmids with compatible origins.
   7125..7151    -  misc_feature   bom (fragment): basis of mobility region from pBR322
   7167..7215    -  polyA_signal   poly(A) signal: synthetic polyadenylation signal
   7254..8276    -  CDS            hph: KHYB_ECOLX - Experimental evidence at protein level: Swiss-Prot protein existence level 1. The aminoglycoside phosphotransferases achieve inactivation of their antibiotic substrates by phosphorylation. Only phosphorylates hygromycin and closely related compounds such as demethyl analogs and destomycin. From Escherichia coli.
   8307..8664    -  promoter       SV40 promoter: SV40 enhancer and early promoter
   8736..8817    -  polyA_signal   SV40 poly(A) signal: SV40 polyadenylation signal
   8840..8923    -  CDS            large T antigen (fragment): large T antigen from SV40 (simian virus 40)
   8980..8998    -  terminator     T7 terminator (fragment): transcription terminator for bacteriophage T7 RNA polymerase
   9006..9055    -  CDS            SET1 (fragment): solubility-enhancement tag derived from T7 phage gene 10B
   9062..9117    -  misc_feature   MCS: pUC18/19 multiple cloning site
   9126..4029    -  CDS            NCOR2 (across the origin) (sequence partly withheld): NCOR2_HUMAN - Also known as CTG26. Experimental evidence at protein level: Swiss-Prot protein existence level 1. Transcriptional corepressor (PubMed:20812024). Mediates the transcriptional repression activity of some nuclear receptors by promoting chromatin condensation, thus preventing access of the basal transcription. Isoform 1 and isoform 4 have different affinities for different nuclear receptors. Involved in the regulation BCL6-dependent of the germinal center (GC) reactions, mainly through the control of the GC B-cells proliferation and survival. Recruited by ZBTB7A to the androgen resp
>Addgene plasmid #237108 | LgBiT-NCOR2 Vector | addgene full sequence | sequence record 474679 | Addgene NGS Result
GATGGCACGGCCCATGAGACCTTCGATGCTGGCTGAGGAGATGGCTCTGCCCACGCGGCCCTCCATCATG
TCATAGGTGCGCTTGGGGGCGGCCGTCTCATGGGGGGGTCCTGAGCTGCTTCTGCCGTCCTCCTTGGAGC
ACTGGGTCACAGACATGCCACCCTCATAGGACAAGACGTGGCCCTTCTTGCCTTCGTAGATGACGTGGCC
CTTGGGCAGGCTGTCCTCCCGGCCGCGGTCCAAGCGACTCGGGCTGTCCTCGCCGATGATCCTGGTGATG
GTGCCCTTGTACAGGACGTCAGCTGGCGTGCCGTGGGTGATGGAGCCGCGGTATGTGATGGCGCTGTCCG
AGGGCACCCGTGTGCTGGGAATGCCTTTGGTGATGCTTCCGCCCGGAACTGAGCCCAGAGCTGTCCCTCT
CAGCACGGACGCCTCCTGGGCTGTGGGCACCCCCAGGCTCTCCGGTGGCCCAGCCTGGCCCCGTGGGGAC
AGCTGCTCCTGCTTCACTCCGCTGAAGGGTGCCAGCTTTTTGGGGTCCATGGGCAGGGGCAGCCCCATGG
TGACAGGGCCCACCGGGGCCTTGGCATGCTCTGAGTACGGGACGTGGAGCTGGACCGACATTCCTTGGGA
GATGGCACCTATTTGCCTCTCGAGGACGCTGGGGTGCTTGGCAGAGGAGATGAGGGGAGGCGGGTTGGAG
ATGGTGGGTGGGCGCGGCAGGACGGGCCGGGCAGTGTCATGGAGGCCCAGGGGCAGTGGGTGACCAGGTG
GAGCGTAGGAGAAGGCTGAGGGGTCCGGGGCATGCGGGGAGGCCTTGATCACCTCACGGGGGGGCACGGG
GAAGGGCAGGCCGGAAGTCCAGCAAGGGGGGTCCCCAGGCAGCTTCTGGGCCTCGGCTGCGAAGGCTGGG
AAGAACACAGGCTTCTCTGCCTCCTTGTCGGCGGGGGGTGCCGGGCTCCTGCTCTTGCCCCGGGGGCTGC
TGCCAGGCTGCTGAGGGGCGTCGCTCTCCGGCTGCAGGTTTTGCGGTGGCGGTGGGGCTGGGGGAGCTGG
CTTGGTGGGAGCTGCGTCCTCCCGGGGGGGCTCATGGACTTTGGTGACCTGGATGGGGGGGATGGCAGCC
GCTCGCTGCTTCAGCTGCTTCAGGTCCAGTGGCTTCTGGGGTGAGGCATTGGCCCGGGGGTCGCCAGTCG
GGGTGAGGAGGCTGGGCCTTGGGGACAGCAGCCGGTTCTTGTCGCCGCCCTCGGCCTCATCCACCTCGTC
TGCACTGCAGGTGGCACTGGAGTCGCTGTCCTGGGGGGCGCCCGAGCTCTTGGCTGTGGTGGCCCTGCCG
CTCCCGCCCTCCTTCTTCTCTGCCTTGAGCGCCCCCTCGGCCGTGGCCTCAGCGGCCTCCGCGTCCTTGC
CCTTGGCCGGCCCCTCCTCGGCTTCCTCCGTGCACTCGCTCTTGACGGGCTCCTCGGCCTTCCCTGTGTC
CACTGCCAGCTCCTCAGCCGCGGGGGGCTTCTGCTCCTCCCCCTCCTCCACTGGGGGCGCTGCTGCGGTC
TCCTCCTCCTTCTCCTCCTTGGGGACCACAGGAGGAGGTGCAGAGGGCGATGGGGGTGCTGGTGGGGGCG
TAGGGGCTCCGGTGGCTTCAGAGGCCGGGGTGGGCTCAGTGGGGGCCGGGATGTCCTCCGGTGGTGGGGT
GGGTGGCTCTGGGGGTGGCCCGTCGGCGCCCAGGGTGGCTGGGGGCTTGGGCCCATTCTGCCCTGTGTCC
TTGGCGGCCTCAGTGTGAGGAGAGGGGATGCTCTCGGTGTCTGAGCTGTTGTTGACAGTGGCTGGGCCAC
TGCATTCCCCTCTGGGCACCTCATTCCCAGAGGCATGTAAGGCTTCAGCCTCCTCCACCATCTCCTCCTC
ATTTCCGCTCACGCCCGACGCCTCCATCTCCTCATCCTCCACCACGGGCGGGAATGCAGCCTCCTCGCTG
GCCGCCGCCGGCGCTTTCTTCTTCTTCCTCCGCGCGTTCCTCTCCTTCTCCATCTTCAG
[174 nt withheld, positions 2020-2193]
ACTCTCATTCAGCTCCATGGAGGCCAGCTCGGCGCTCTGCTGGGGGGTGATGGCCTCCTCGCTGTTGGCC
TCATTAGCCATTGAGCGGGTGATGCGGCCTTTGCGTCTTCCCTGGCTGTTGGCAGTTTTGCGGCCTTTGG
AGGCCACAGCCTCCTTCTCGTCGTTGTCCTCCCCTGAGGTGTCGTCTGTCTTCTCCTTGAGGAGGTCTTC
CTTGTCGTTCTCCACCTCCGGCTTCTCCTCCTCCTTCTCCGCCTCCTTTTCCTTCTCCTTCTCATCTTTC
TCCTCCTGGCTGCTGCGGGGCATGGGCTGCTGCTGCTGCTGCTGCTGCTGCTGCTGCTGCTGTTGTTGCT
GCTGCTGGCTCTTGCCGCGGCGCCGATAGCTCCGTCTCACCAGGCTCTTATAGTTCTCATTCTTCTTAGT
CAGGTAGTAATAGAGGACGCACTCAGCCACTGTCTTCCTCTCCAGGAATGATGCGATCAGGCCAAAGTTC
TTGGGATGCTGCATGAACTTCTCCCGGAAGGTCTCCTTCTCCTGCTCACTCCACATGTTCATGACCTGGC
GGTCTTTGTACACCTTCATGGGGTCGGCCATAAGCCCGTTCATGTTGATGAACTTGATGCGCTGCTGGTC
AGCGTCGTACAGCATGGGCGGGATCACGGCCAGCTGGCGCATCTGCTTCTCCAGGTTCTCCTGCTCTGAG
AGGCCATCGATGATCTCTGACACCTCGTGCTCGCTGCGGGCGGCCGACATGGACAGCCCACTGCCCCGCT
GGCCCACCCTGCTCTGCATGCGCTCCTGCAGCTCGCGCTGCTTGCGGATCTCAGGGAACTGCTTCTCGTA
GTACTCGCGCACCTTGCTCTCCTTGGCCCGCCGCCGGGGGTTGTTCTCGATGCGCTCCACCTTCTTCTCC
CAGGCCTCCATGAGCTGGTCATAGCGCTGGCAGAACTTCTGCTCCCATTGTTTCCGAGCGTGATTCCTCC
TCTTGAAGTACAAGATTAGCTTCTTCCGCATCGCCTGGTTTATTTTGATGTTCTCATGATACTGCCGGGT
GTCGGAGGGCTGGTTGTACAGCGGCAGCTCCACCTGGGGCCCCAGGCCTTCCAGAATCCGATGTGCAGCT
TCAGCCTTCTTCCGGTTCTCGTCGTAGATGATCTGCACCAGGCTGCGGTGCTTCGACTCGATGGGCGGCG
GTGACACGGGCTTCTCAGGCTCGGGCGGCTTGGCAGCCTCCTCCTCCAGCTGTTGCTGCTTCTTCTTCAG
CTTAGAGATCTGCTGCTCTACCATGGTGATCTCTCGGTCCACGCGGTCCATGTTCTGGATCAGCTCCTCC
TTGGACAGCCGTGGCGGCACCAGCTCCAGCTCAGGGTCAGTGTGCGGGGGGCTGGGGGGAGACACCGGTT
CCAGCTTGCCCGTCAGGCTACGGTCCTTGGTGAGGTCTTCAGATCCCGCAGGCTGGCCCGTGGCCAGCAG
GGGTGACGGTCGCAGCAGGGGGTCAGGCAGCAGCTCTAGCCGAGGGCGCTTGCTTTCAATGAACTCCATC
TCTGACTTCCCCAGCTCGGGCAGGTATGAGTGGGACTCTGGCCGCAGGTGGAGCTCCTGGGACCGTTCAT
TCCCGGGCTGGAACTCAGACAGCAGGGAGGGCCTCCGCCGCTGGGGCTGGATGATGGAGCCGGGCGACAG
GTGGGAGGCATAGTCGCGGGAGTGGTGCTGGTACTCCAGGAGCCCGACGTCCGTGTGCGTCCGGGCGATC
TGCACTGGGTAGGAAAGGCTGTGGGGCGGGTAGCGGGGCTCAGTGGCCCTCCACGTCTGTGCCACAGGCT
GTGTGGATCCCGACATGGCGATCGCACCGCTCGAGCCTCCACCTCCGCTCCCGCCACCACCGGAGCTCCC
ACTGTTGATGGTTACTCGGAACAGCATGGAGCCGTCGGGGGTGATCAGGCGCTCGTCGATAATTTTGTTG
CCGTTCCACAGGGTCCCTGTTACAGTGATCTTTTTGCCGTCGAACACGGCGATGCCTTCATACGGCCGTC
CGAAATAGTTCAGCATGTTCGGCGTAACCCCGTCGATTACCAGTGTGCCATAGGGCAGGATCACCTTAAA
GTGATGATCATCCACAGGGTACACCACCTTAAACACCTCTTCGATCTGGGCCATTTGGTCGGCGCTCAGA
CCTTCATACGGGATGATGACATGGATGTCGATCTTCAGGGCATTTTCACCGCTCCGGACAATCCTTTGGA
TCGGAGTTACGGACACGGCGAGATTCTGCAGCAAACTGGACACACCTCCCTGTTCAAGGACTTGGTCCAG
GTTGTAGGCGGCTGTCTGTTCCCAGTCCCCAACGAAATCTTCGAGTGTGAAGACCATGGTGAGCGCTAGC
TGCAAAAAGAACAAGTAGCTTGTATTCTATAGTGTCACCTAAATGGGCGATCTGACGGTTCACTAAACCA
GCTCTGCTTATATAGGCCTCCCTGGCGCGCCACTAGTTATTAATAGTAATCAATTACGGGGTCATTAGTT
CATAGCCCATATATGGAGTTCCGCGTTACATAACTTACGGTAAATGGCCCGCCTGGCTGACCGCCCAACG
ACCCCCGCCCATTGACGTCAATAATGACGTATGTTCCCATAGTAACGCCAATAGGGACTTTCCATTGACG
TCAATGGGTGGAGTATTTACGGTAAACTGCCCACTTGGCAGTACATCAAGTGTATCATATGCCAAGTCCG
CCCCCTATTGACGTCAATGACGGTAAATGGCCCGCCTGGCATTATGCCCAGTACATGACCTTACGGGACT
TTCCTACTTGGCAGTACATCTACGTATTAGTCATCGCTATTACCATGGTGATGCGGTTTTGGCAGTACAC
CAATGGGCGTGGATAGCGGTTTGACTCACGGGGATTTCCAAGTCTCCACCCCATTGACGTCAATGGGAGT
TTGTTTTGGCACCAAAATCAACGGGACTTTCCAAAATGTCGTAATAACCCCGCCCCGTTGACGCAAATGG
GCGGTAGGCGTGTACGGTGGGAGGTCAAATCGAATTCTAATACTGTTGACAATTAATCATCGGCATAGTA
TATCGGCATAGTATAATACGACAAGGTGAGGAACTAAACCCAGGAGGCAGATCATGATTGAACAAGATGG
ATTGCACGCAGGTTCTCCGGCCGCTTGGGTGGAGAGGCTATTCGGCTATGACTGGGCACAACAGACAATC
GGCTGCTCTGATGCCGCCGTGTTCCGGCTGTCAGCGCAGGGGCGCCCGGTTCTTTTTGTCAAGACCGACC
TGTCCGGTGCCCTGAATGAACTGCAGGACGAGGCAGCGCGGCTATCGTGGCTGGCCACGACGGGCGTTCC
TTGCGCAGCTGTGCTCGACGTTGTCACTGAAGCGGGAAGGGACTGGCTGCTATTGGGCGAAGTGCCGGGG
CAGGATCTCCTGTCATCTCACCTTGCTCCTGCCGAGAAAGTATCCATCATGGCTGATGCAATGCGGCGGC
TGCATACGCTTGATCCGGCTACCTGCCCATTCGACCACCAAGCGAAACATCGCATCGAGCGAGCACGTAC
TCGGATGGAAGCCGGTCTTGTCGATCAGGATGATCTGGACGAAGAGCATCAGGGGCTCGCGCCAGCCGAA
CTGTTCGCCAGGCTCAAGGCGCGCATGCCCGACGGCGAGGATCTCGTCGTGACCCATGGCGATGCCTGCT
TGCCGAATATCATGGTGGAAAATGGCCGCTTTTCTGGATTCATCGACTGTGGCCGGCTGGGTGTGGCGGA
CCGCTATCAGGACATAGCGTTGGCTACCCGTGATATTGCTGAAGAGCTTGGCGGCGAATGGGCTGACCGC
TTCCTCGTGCTTTACGGTATCGCCGCTCCCGATTCGCAGCGCATCGCCTTCTATCGCCTTCTTGACGAGT
TCTTCTGATTCGAAATGACCGACCAAGCGACGCCCAACCGGTATCAGCTCACTCAAAGGCGGTAATACGG
TTATCCACAGAATCAGGGGATAACGCAGGAAAGAACATGTCAAACATGAGAATTACAACTTATATCGTAT
GGGGCTGACTTCAGGTGCTACATTTGAAGAGATAAATTGCACTGAAATCTAGAAATATTTTATCTGATTA
ATAAGATGATCTTCTTGAGATCGTTTTGGTCTGCGCGTAATCTCTTGCTCTGAAAACGAAAAAACCGCCT
TGCAGGGCGGTTTTTCGAAGGTTCTCTGAGCTACCAACTCTTTGAACCGAGGTAACTGGCTTGGAGGAGC
GCAGTCACCAAAACTTGTCCTTTCAGTTTAGCCTTAACCGGCGCATGACTTCAAGACTAACTCCTCTAAA
TCAATTACCAGTGGCTGCTGCCAGTGGTGCTTTTGCATGTCTTTCCGGGTTGGACTCAAGACGATAGTTA
CCGGATAAGGCGCAGCGGTCGGACTGAACGGGGGGTTCGTGCATACAGTCCAGCTTGGAGCGAACTGCCT
ACCCGGAACTGAGTGTCAGGCGTGGAATGAGACAAACGCGGCCATAACAGCGGAATGACACCGGTAAACC
GAAAGGCAGGAACAGGAGAGCGCACGAGGGAGCCGCCAGGGGGAAACGCCTGGTATCTTTATAGTCCTGT
CGGGTTTCGCCACCACTGATTTGAGCGTCAGATTTCGTGATGCTTGTCAGGGGGGCGGAGCCTATGGAAA
AACGGCTTTGCCGCGGCCCTCTCACTTCCCTGTTAAGTATCTTCCTGGCATCTTCCAGGAAATCTCCGCC
CCGTTCGTAAGCCATTTCCGCTCGCCGCAGTCGAACGACCGAGCGTAGCGAGTCAGTGAGCGAGGAAGCG
GAATATATCCTGTATCACATATTCTGCTGACGCACCGGTGCAGCCTTTTTTCTCCTGCCACATGAAGCAC
TTCACTGACACCCTCATCAGTGCCAACATAGTAAGCCAGTATACACTCCGCTAGCGCTGATGTCCGGAAT
CGTCACACAAAAAACCAACACACAGATGTAATGAAAATAAAGATATTTTATTGCGGCCATCGTGATGGCT
AGAGTCTAAACTCGACCTACCTCCTTAGCGCGCGGTCGTGTACTGGGCCGGCGGTTGCCGCTGTCGGCCA
GCACCTCGACGCAGCCGTCGGTCCATACGGCTGCGCTCCGGCGAGCGATTTGTGTGCGACCGACGGTGCC
GGCCCCGCTGCGGACGATGGCATCGCAGCGGCCTTGAGCCCAGGCAGCATCGTCGAAGTTGCCGTCCACG
AGGCTCTGGTAGAGCTGATCCAGGCCGATGCGCAGCATGTAGGCTCGCAGACGAGGGCTGCCGGCCAGCT
CGGGATGCCGGCGCTCGAAGTAGCGAGTCTGCTGCTCCATGCAAGCCAGCCAGGGCCGCCAGAAGAAGAT
GTTGGCCACCTCGTACTGACTGTCCCCGAACATAGCTTCGGACCAGTCGATTACGGCGGTGATGCGGCCG
TTGTCGGTCAGGACGTTGTTGCTGCCGAAGTCGGCATGGACGAGGTGGCGCACCTCGGGACAGTCTTCGG
CCCACAGCATCAGTTCGTCCAGGGCTTGAGCTACGCTGGCGGACACGGTGTCGTCCATCACGGTCTGCCA
GTGGTAGACATGGGGATCAGCAATGGCGCAAATGAAATCCCGCCAGGTTGTGTACTGGCCGATGCCTTGG
GGCCCGAATGGGCCGAAGCCGCTGGTTTGACTGAGGTCGGCGGCGGCAATAGCATCCATAGCTTCGGCGA
CAGGCTGTAACACAGCAGGCAGCTCTGTTTCGGGGAGGTCTTGGAGAGTAACGCCTTGGGCGCGTCTACT
GATGCAGTATGTCAGGCTCTCGCTGAACTCGCCGATGTCCAACACTTCGGGGATGGGTAGTGCAGCGCTG
GCGAAGTGGCGGTACACGTAGCGGTCTTTGTAGAAGCCATCAGCGCAGCTATTCACCCGCAGTACATAGC
CGCGTCCGCCGACATCGAAGCTGAAGGCTCGGCTCTCTTCGCCCTCCGACAACTGCATCAGGTCGCTCAC
ACTGTCGAACTTCTCGATGAGAAATTTTTCAACGCTGGTAGCGGTGAGTTCGGGCTTCTTCATGGTGGCG
CTAGTGTCAGAAGAATCGAGCTTTTTGCAAAAGCCTAGGCCTCCAAAAAAGCCTCCTCACTACTTCTGGA
ATAGCTCAGAGGCCGAGGCGGCCTCGGCCTCTGCATAAATAAAAAAAATTAGTCAGCCATGGGGCGGAGA
ATGGGCGGAACTGGGCGGAGTTAGGGGCGGGATGGGCGGAGTTAGGGGCGGGACTATGGTTGCTGACTAA
TTGAGATGCATGCTTTGCATACTTCTGCCTGCTGGGGAGCCTGGGGACTTTCCACACCTGGTTGCTGACT
AATTGAGATGCATGCTTTGCATACTTCTGCCTGCTGGGGAGCCTGGGGACTTTCCACACCCTAACTGACA
CACATTCCACAGCTGGTTCTTTCCGCCTCAGAAGGTACCTAACCAAGTTCCTCTTTCAGAGGTTATTTCA
GGCCATGGTGCTGCGCAAGACGCGTGACGTCGGCAGTGAAAAAAATGCTTTATTTGTGAAATTTGTGATG
CTATTGCTTTATTTGTAACCATTATAAGCTGCAATAAACAAGTTAACAACAACAATTGCATTCATTTTAT
GTTTCAGGTTCAGGGGGAGGTGTGGGAGGTTTTTTAAAGCAAGTAAAACCTCTACAAATGTGGTATGGCT
GATTATGATCCGCGGCCGCAATACGTCGACGTTATCAGCTGACTTCGTACGAGAGCCTAGGTGTTTCCCC
AAGGGGTTATGCTAGTTATTGCTCAGCGGTGGCAGCAGCCAACTCAGCTTCCTTTCGGGCTTTGTTAGCA
GCCGGATCAGCTTGCATGCCTGCAGGTCGACTCTAGAGGATCCCCGGGTACCGAGCCCGAATTCGTTTAA
ACCTCGCTGTCGGAGAGTGTCTCGTACTGCGAGCAGAGCAGTGGCTTGGGCTCCTCGTCCCAGGCGTGGT
GGGGGCCAGCGAGGGGCCCGCTGCCCGCGGGGAGGCCCGGTGGGGGTGGGGAAGCCATGACACCCGCCTG
CAGCCGCATGATCAGGGGGTTGTAGGGGAATGGCGTGGAACCTGCGGACGAGGGCCTGTCCTCCCACACG
CGGTTGGTGAGCGGCGTCCGGCGGTTGCAGTCTCCCTCCGAGTGCACTGAGGAGACAGAGGGTGGCCGGT
CCCCAGATGCCAGGCCCGGGGCCGGGGACTTGGCTTTTCGGCTGCTGGGTCTGCCAGAGACCTTGGCCTT
CCCGCCGCCACCTGTTCCGGTGATGGCGGGCATATTGAAGATCTCCGTCCCAGGCTGGCTGATATTGTAT
TCAGGCTCATTCCGGTTGTGGGTGTTCAGCTTCTTGTTGATCTCTTGCTTCTTGGACTTGACCATGGCGG
AGTTGCTCTCGGTCAGCTTGCTGAAGAAGGCTGGCGGCTGGCTGGTGTTGCCTGGAGACTTGGAGCCCAT
CCTGCTGGGCTCCGTCTGTTCCCCATCCCGGTACAGCAGCGGGTACACAGCACTCCGGGAGTGCCCTGGC
TCCGTCATGCCCTCCGGTGGGGACACAGGTTCAATACCGTCCTCACCACCACCCAAGACCGACGTCTTGT
TTGGCTCTGGAGACCTCTTGCCCCCTTCGCTGTGGGGGGAGCCACGGGCCGGGGCACCATGGTCCGGGGG
CGGGAGGTAGAGGTCACTGGGTGGGCGGCGGAGGTCCAGGACGGGGCAGCTGGCCCCAGGGAAGGAGTAG
AGGGGGGCGGGCAGGGGTGCGCTGAGCTGCTGTGGGTGGTGCCGGGTGTAGTCCTGTGTGATGACCTCAC
TGATGTGCTGGGCCAGGGTGACCACCCGCTGGTGACCTTTGACCCCTGGGGCGGTCTGGAGCAGCGGGCT
GGACGAGGGCTGGCTCTCAGGCAGCGGCCGCAGGTGTGGGAGGTGGGCGGCCTCCCCGCCAAGCTTCACG
GGGCCTGGCTGCTTGGGCCGCAGCTCCCCCTCCAGGTGGCTCTTGTCGAGCTCTTCCAGGTGCTTGGGGA
GCCCCTTGTCGTGGGTCAGACTGGGTGAGCTCACAGGGCTGACGGGCTCCACCCCTTCGGGGCTGTAGCT
GCTGCCGTGGTAACCCAGAGAACGGAGTTCCAGTTCCTGGATGGAAAAGGGTTTACTTTGAGTCTTTTCC
CGGTGCGGGTCCGAGGCCGAGGCAGGTGGCGCCGGCGGGTCCGGGCTGGCGTGGTGAGGTGCGAGGTTCT
TCGCAGGGGTGCGGGCGATGGTGGCGTGGCCAGAGACAGGAGGCACTAGGGGCCGGGGCTCCGAGCCCTT
GCTGGGGGAGGAGGCGGGCTCCAGCCCGGAGCGGGCTGGGGGCTTGGCGAGGAAGGCATGGCCGGTGTCT
GCTCGGGGCCGCTCTGGCCGGGCGACCCGGGGGGCCTCCTTGGGCAGCAAGACGGGCTCCATGAGGGTAG
GGTAGACCCCATCGAGGGTGCCGCCCAGTGGGCAGTGGGTGGCAGGTGGGAATGTGGCAGCCGGGCGAAC
GGGTGAGGAGGTGGAGGTGGACCTCAGGACCGTGGGCGTGCTGGGCTCCACAGCGGTGATGATACCCTTC
ATGCCTGTGTTGTGAAGCACACTGGGTCTCTGCTGGAGGGCATCCTGGGTCCGAGGGGAGATGGGCGAGT
GCTGGTGGGCATGGGAGTGGGAGGCGGGGCGGCTGCTGCTGCCCCCACCCCCGCCGCTGCTGCCGCTGCT
GCCGCTGCTCTGCTCTGTACCAGGTCTCCAGATGGGTGCGTGCTCCACCGTCGTGGTGGACGTGAGGATG
GACTTTTCCCGCTCCCGATCCCGGTCCCGCTCTCGATCCCGGTCTCGCTCCCGCTCGGACGAGGACGTGG
TGGTTGGTTTTGTCAAGTGTGTTGGACCTCCTGGGGAGAGTGGGGAGCTGCTGTGGCGGCTGCTGAAGGG
CTGGGGCGCGGTGGGGAGGTAGGCAAGGCGGTCCATGGCGGTGGCTGGGGTGCCTGGTGTCGGGGGCACG
AGCACAGGCAGGTGTGGCACTTGGGACAGGTCGATGATGCCTCGGGGACCCGCAGCGTAGTTGAGTGCCA
GCGAGGACTCGCGGGGCGAGAGGCCCCTCAGCATATCAGCTCGCTGGGCCATGGCGGTGGCCGCGTTGTG
GTGCATCTGCTGCGAGGTGATGTAGTCATTGATGATGGTCTGCCGGTTCTCCAGCGCCGCCGTGTCGGGG
TAGCCGCGGATGAGGTAGGGTGGGTACAGGTGCGGGTAGGTGGGGTTGGGGGCCAGGTGTCGGGGCAGGT
AGTAGGCAGCGGCTGCGTCCAGAGGGATGCCGCGGGGTATGGAGGTGGGGTCGAAGGCCAGGGGGATGTG
GCTGCGATACAGGTCCACGCCACTCACGCCCCGAAGCAGGTGCTCATAGGGCGAGATGGGGTGTGGGTGG
TGCTCGGGCACGGTGCTGTGCGGGGACTTGGCGATCTCACGAGGCGTCGACGTCAGCTTTCGGTCCTGGG
ATGCCTTGCTGGACGAAAGGCTGCCCTCCTGCAGGCGCGGCGTGGGCTCCCGCGTGGTCACGGGCGAACC
TCGTGGGAGGTGGCCGGCAAAGGGTGCCCCGTGGTCCTCATAGGTTAGGGGGCTCTGCCGCGGCTTGCCC
AGCTCAGGCACAATGACCGGGGCGCCGCGCGCAATGGAGCCCCCCGAGCTGCTGGCGGTCCCTGGCCGGC
TCTTCAGGCTCTCCTCGTAGCAGGCACGTTCCAGTGCCCGGGCGTCGGCCATCACATCCAGCGGGTGCAC
GGGTGGGAACGTCCGGCCGGGGCTGCCGATGAGGGAGCGTACGTCGTGCTTTTTGGAGCCAGTGGTGGAC
GCGCCGGTGTCGTACTTGAGCGGGGTGCCCTGCGTGATGGAGCCCTCCTTGAGCGGCCGCGGGGCCAGGG
GCAGCTCGGGCGTGTGCCGCAGCTCCTCGCGCGGGATCTCATGGATGGAGCGGCCCGCCTCCTTCACCGT
GGCCACCAGGCCCTCATGGGCCGGCTTCAGCTTCAGGGGGCCCAGGGCCTGCGTCTTGTAGGCCTCGGTC
AGGTCCCGTGAGGGCGGTGGGGGCGGAGGCGTGCCCTCCCGCTTTAGGAGCTTGGCCTCCCGACGCAGGT
AGTCCTCCTGTGCCTCCACGTAGGACCGAGGGATCCCTTGTGTGATGGACCCGCGGATGTGGTGCTGCTC
TTTGAGGTGGTGGGGGCTGTGTCGCTCCGGCGG
